>Addgene plasmid #195401 | pDONR221-K40R-short-UBASH3A-Ntag | addgene full sequence | sequence record 388665 | Addgene NGS Result
CTTTCCTGCGTTATCCCCTGATTCTGTGGATAACCGTATTACCGCCTTTGAGTGAGCTGATACCGCTCGC
CGCAGCCGAACGACCGAGCGCAGCGAGTCAGTGAGCGAGGAAGCGGAAGAGCGCCCAATACGCAAACCGC
CTCTCCCCGCGCGTTGGCCGATTCATTAATGCAGCTGGCACGACAGGTTTCCCGACTGGAAAGCGGGCAG
TGAGCGCAACGCAATTAATACGCGTACCGCTAGCCAGGAAGAGTTTGTAGAAACGCAAAAAGGCCATCCG
TCAGGATGGCCTTCTGCTTAGTTTGATGCCTGGCAGTTTATGGCGGGCGTCCTGCCCGCCACCCTCCGGG
CCGTTGCTTCACAACGTTCAAATCCGCTCCCGGCGGATTTGTCCTACTCAGGAGAGCGTTCACCGACAAA
CAACAGATAAAACGAAAGGCCCAGTCTTCCGACTGAGCCTTTCGTTTTATTTGATGCCTGGCAGTTCCCT
ACTCTCGCGTTAACGCTAGCATGGATGTTTTCCCAGTCACGACGTTGTAAAACGACGGCCAGTCTTAAGC
TCGGGCCCCAAATAATGATTTTATTTTGACTGATAGTGACCTGTTCGTTGCAACAAATTGATGAGCAATG
CTTTTTTATAATGCCAACTTTGTACAAAAAAGCAGGCTTCATGGCAGCGGGGGAGACGCAGCTCTACGCC
AAGGTCTCCAACAAGCTCAAGAGCCGCAGCAGCCCCTCGCTCCTGGAGCCCCTCCTGGCCATGGGCTTCC
CGGTGCACACCGCGCTGCGAGCGTTGGCAGCCACGGGGAGGAAGACGGCGGAGGAGGCCTTGGCCTGGCT
GCATGATCATTGCAATGACCCTTCCCTAGACGACCCCATCCCCCAGGAGTATGCCCTTTTCCTCTGTCCA
ACGGGGCCCCTGCTGGAAAAACTTCAAGAGTTCTGGAGAGAGAGCAAGCGCCAGTGTGCAAAGAACAGAG
CTCATGAGGTCTTCCCACACGTGACACTCTGTGACTTCTTCACGTGTGAAGACCAGAAGGTGGAATGCCT
GTACGAGGCGCTGAAGAGAGCTGGAGACAGGCTCCTGGGCTCCTTCCCCACGGCCGTGCCTCTGGCTCTC
CACTCCTCCATCAGCTACCTCGGCTTCTTCGTCAGTGGCAGCCCCGCAGACGTCATCCGGGAATTCGCCA
TGACCTTCGCCACGGAAGCATCTCTCTTAGCAGACTGCTCCGTGAAGCCTTGCACCAAACAGCTGCATCT
GACCTTGGCCCACAAGTTCTACCCCCACCACCAGAGGACGCTGGAGCAGCTGGCCAGAGCCATCCCCCTG
GGCCACAGCTGCCAGTGGACCGCAGCACTCTACTCCCGAGACATGCGCTTTGTGCACTACCAGACCCTGA
GAGCCCTATTCCAGTACAAACCCCAGAACGTGGATGAGCTGACGCTAAGTCCTGGTGACTACATCTTTGT
GGACCCCACGCAGCAGGACGAAGCCAGCGAGGGCTGGGTGATTGGGATCTCACAGCGGACGGGCTGCCGG
GGCTTCCTGCCGGAAAACTACACGGATCGAGCCAGTGAGTCTGACACGTGGGTGAAGCACAGGATGTACA
CCTTCAGTCTAGCCACAGACCTGAACTCCAGAAAGGATGGTGAAGCCAGCAGCAGATGCAGCGGGGAATT
TCTTCCACAAACGGCAAGGAGTCTTAGCAGCTTACAGGCCTTGCAGGCTACCGTTGCAAGGAAGAGTGTG
CTGGTGGTTCGCCACGGGGAGAGAGTGGATCAGATCTTCGGGAAGGCATGGCTGCAGCAATGCTCCACTC
CTGATGGGAAATACTACAGGCCAGACCTGAATTTCCCCTGCAGTCTGCCCAGACGGAGTCGTGGGATCAA
AGACTTTGAAAACGATCCCCCATTATCATCGTGTGGCATTTTCCAGTCCAGAATTGCAGGGGACGCGCTA
CTGGACAGTGGTATCAGAATCAGCTCTGTGTTTGCCTCCCCAGCCCTCCGCTGTGTGCAGACGGCCAAAC
TCATCCTGGAAGAACTCAAACTGGAGAAAAAAATCAAGATACGAGTGGAACCTGGAATCTTTGAATGGAC
AAAATGGGAAGCTGGCAAGACCACCCCAACCCTCATGAGCCTGGAAGAGCTGAAAGAGGCAAATTTCAAC
ATTGACACTGATTACAGGCCCGCGTTTCCCCTGTCCGCCCTCATGCCGGCCGAGAGCTACCAGGAGTACA
TGGACAGGTGCACGGCGAGCATGGTGCAAATCGTCAACACCTGTCCGCAGGACACGGGTGTCATCCTAAT
TGTGAGTCACGGCTCCACTCTGGACTCCTGCACGCGGCCACTGCTCGGGCTGCCGCCCCGGGAATGTGGG
GATTTTGCCCAACTCGTGAGAAAGATCCCTTCCCTGGGCATGTGCTTCTGTGAAGAAAATAAAGAGGAAG
GAAAATGGGAGTTGGTGAACCCACCGGTGAAGACCCTGACCCACGGGGCGAACGCAGCATTTAACTGGAG
GAACTGGATCTCAGGCAACTGAAACCCAGCTTTCTTGTACAAAGTTGGCATTATAAGAAAGCATTGCTTA
TCAATTTGTTGCAACGAACAGGTCACTATCAGTCAAAATAAAATCATTATTTGCCATCCAGCTGATATCC
CCTATAGTGAGTCGTATTACATGGTCATAGCTGTTTCCTGGCAGCTCTGGCCCGTGTCTCAAAATCTCTG
ATGTTACATTGCACAAGATAAAAATATATCATCATGAACAATAAAACTGTCTGCTTACATAAACAGTAAT
ACAAGGGGTGTTATGAGCCATATTCAACGGGAAACGTCGAGGCCGCGATTAAATTCCAACATGGATGCTG
ATTTATATGGGTATAAATGGGCTCGCGATAATGTCGGGCAATCAGGTGCGACAATCTATCGCTTGTATGG
GAAGCCCGATGCGCCAGAGTTGTTTCTGAAACATGGCAAAGGTAGCGTTGCCAATGATGTTACAGATGAG
ATGGTCAGACTAAACTGGCTGACGGAATTTATGCCTCTTCCGACCATCAAGCATTTTATCCGTACTCCTG
ATGATGCATGGTTACTCACCACTGCGATCCCCGGAAAAACAGCATTCCAGGTATTAGAAGAATATCCTGA
TTCAGGTGAAAATATTGTTGATGCGCTGGCAGTGTTCCTGCGCCGGTTGCATTCGATTCCTGTTTGTAAT
TGTCCTTTTAACAGCGATCGCGTATTTCGTCTCGCTCAGGCGCAATCACGAATGAATAACGGTTTGGTTG
ATGCGAGTGATTTTGATGACGAGCGTAATGGCTGGCCTGTTGAACAAGTCTGGAAAGAAATGCATAAACT
TTTGCCATTCTCACCGGATTCAGTCGTCACTCATGGTGATTTCTCACTTGATAACCTTATTTTTGACGAG
GGGAAATTAATAGGTTGTATTGATGTTGGACGAGTCGGAATCGCAGACCGATACCAGGATCTTGCCATCC
TATGGAACTGCCTCGGTGAGTTTTCTCCTTCATTACAGAAACGGCTTTTTCAAAAATATGGTATTGATAA
TCCTGATATGAATAAATTGCAGTTTCATTTGATGCTCGATGAGTTTTTCTAATCAGAATTGGTTAATTGG
TTGTAACACTGGCAGAGCATTACGCTGACTTGACGGGACGGCGCAAGCTCATGACCAAAATCCCTTAACG
TGAGTTACGCGTCGTTCCACTGAGCGTCAGACCCCGTAGAAAAGATCAAAGGATCTTCTTGAGATCCTTT
TTTTCTGCGCGTAATCTGCTGCTTGCAAACAAAAAAACCACCGCTACCAGCGGTGGTTTGTTTGCCGGAT
CAAGAGCTACCAACTCTTTTTCCGAAGGTAACTGGCTTCAGCAGAGCGCAGATACCAAATACTGTTCTTC
TAGTGTAGCCGTAGTTAGGCCACCACTTCAAGAACTCTGTAGCACCGCCTACATACCTCGCTCTGCTAAT
CCTGTTACCAGTGGCTGCTGCCAGTGGCGATAAGTCGTGTCTTACCGGGTTGGACTCAAGACGATAGTTA
CCGGATAAGGCGCAGCGGTCGGGCTGAACGGGGGGTTCGTGCACACAGCCCAGCTTGGAGCGAACGACCT
ACACCGAACTGAGATACCTACAGCGTGAGCTATGAGAAAGCGCCACGCTTCCCGAAGGGAGAAAGGCGGA
CAGGTATCCGGTAAGCGGCAGGGTCGGAACAGGAGAGCGCACGAGGGAGCTTCCAGGGGGAAACGCCTGG
TATCTTTATAGTCCTGTCGGGTTTCGCCACCTCTGACTTGAGCGTCGATTTTTGTGATGCTCGTCAGGGG
GGCGGAGCCTATGGAAAAACGCCAGCAACGCGGCCTTTTTACGGTTCCTGGCCTTTTGCTGGCCTTTTGC
TCACATGTT
Features (pLannotate 1.2.2; 10 found; start..end, strand, type, name):
    121..213     +  CDS            lacI (fragment): lac repressor; lacI; The lac repressor binds to the lac operator to inhibit transcription in E. coli. This inhibition can be relieved by adding lactose or isopropyl-β-D-thiogalactopyranoside (IPTG).
    268..295     -  terminator     rrnB T2 terminator: transcription terminator T2 from the E. coli rrnB gene
    427..470     +  terminator     rrnB T1 terminator: Escherichia coli rrnB; transcription terminator T1 from the E. coli rrnB gene
    517..553     -  CDS            lacZα (fragment): LacZα fragment of β-galactosidase; lacZ fragment
    569..668     +  protein_bind   attL1: mutant version of attL; recombination site for the Gateway® LR reaction LR Clonase™
    671..2539    +  CDS            UBASH3A (fragment): UBS3A_HUMAN - Also known as STS2. Experimental evidence at protein level: Swiss-Prot protein existence level 1. Interferes with CBL-mediated down-regulation and degradation of receptor-type tyrosine kinases. Promotes accumulation of activated target receptors, such as T-cell receptors, EGFR and PDGFRB, on the cell surface. Exhibits negligigle protein tyrosine phosphatase activity at neutral pH. May act as a dominant-negative regulator of UBASH3B- dependent dephosphorylation. May inhibit dynamin-dependent endocytic pathways by functionally sequestering dynamin via its SH3 domain. From Homo sapi
   2544..2643    -  protein_bind   attL2: mutant version of attL; recombination site for the Gateway® LR reaction LR Clonase™
   2661..2679    -  promoter       T7 promoter: promoter for bacteriophage T7 RNA polymerase
   2813..3622    +  CDS            KanR: aminoglycoside phosphotransferase; aph(3')-Ia; confers resistance to kanamycin in bacteria or G418 (Geneticin®) in eukaryotes
   3769..4357    +  rep_origin     ori: high-copy-number ColE1/pMB1/pBR322/pUC origin of replication
