[The description below was written by a language model from this plasmid's Addgene catalogue record and pLannotate feature annotations shown in this document.]
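Description:
pDONR221-K40R-short-UBASH3A-Ntag is a Gateway entry clone built on the pDONR221 donor backbone, carrying the short isoform of human UBASH3A (also known as TULA, CLIP4 or STS-2) with a lysine-to-arginine substitution at residue 40. The sequenced plasmid is about 4.4 kb. It is maintained in E. coli through a high-copy ColE1/pUC-type origin and selected with kanamycin through an aminoglycoside phosphotransferase (KanR) gene. Although the catalogue lists the vector type as a donor vector, the annotated insert is flanked by attL1 and attL2 rather than attP sites. This shows that the BP recombination has already taken place and the plasmid is ready for LR Clonase transfer into attR-containing destination vectors.

The UBASH3A coding sequence occupies nearly all of the interval between the two attL sites, in the forward orientation. The "Ntag" designation and the stated purpose indicate that the reading frame is set up to receive an N-terminal tag from the destination vector. The record gives no further detail on the start or stop codon arrangement. The plasmid has no eukaryotic promoter, so expression depends on the destination vector chosen. rrnB T1 and T2 terminators lie upstream of attL1 and insulate the cassette from read-through transcription, and a T7 promoter lies just outside attL2, facing back toward the insert. The short lacI and lacZα fragments annotated nearby are backbone remnants.

UBASH3A is annotated as a regulator that interferes with CBL-mediated down-regulation of receptor tyrosine kinases and promotes surface accumulation of activated receptors, including T-cell receptors. The record does not state the rationale for the K40R change. The clone serves as a shuttle for making tagged expression constructs of this mutant.
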