Addgene plasmid #195401: pDONR221-K40R-short-UBASH3A-Ntag
Purpose: Human K40R short-form UBASH3A in Gateway pDONR221 (for N-terminal tag)
Depositing lab: Patrick Concannon. Depositing organization: University of Florida.
Backbone
  Vector backbone: pDONR221
  Vector type: Gateway Donor Vector
Growth in bacteria
  Bacterial resistance: Kanamycin, 50 μg/mL
  Growth temperature: 37°C
  Growth strain: DH5alpha
  Copy number: Unknown
Gene/Insert
  Gene/Insert name: UBASH3A
  Species: H. sapiens (human)
  Mutation: K40R
  Entrez Gene: UBASH3A (a.k.a. TULA, CLIP4, STS-2)
  Cloning method: Gateway Cloning
Terms and licenses: Academic/Nonprofit Terms; Industry Terms: Not Available to Industry
How to cite: pDONR221-K40R-short-UBASH3A-Ntag was a gift from Patrick Concannon (Addgene plasmid # 195401 ; http://n2t.net/addgene:195401 ; RRID:Addgene_195401)
